>Addgene plasmid #242447 | pTARGEX-CHL | addgene full sequence | sequence record 490473 | Addgene NGS Result
CGAGGAGCATCGTGGAAAAAGAAGACGTTCCAACCACGTCTTCAAAGCAAGTGGATTGATGTGATATCTC
CACTGACGTAAGGGATGACGCACAATCCCACTATCCTTCGCAAGACCCTTCCTCTATATAAGGAAGTTCA
TTTCATTTGGAGAGGTTTAAGAGACGCAACCACAACGCTCTAACGCAATCAATCTACATTATATTAAACG
TCTCTAAAAAGAAACCATGGCTTCCTCAGTTCTTTCCTCTGCAGCAGTTGCCACCCGCAGCAATGTTGCT
CAAGCTAACATGGTTGCACCTTTCACTGGCCTTAAGTCAGCTGCCTCATTCCCTGTTTCAAGGAAGCAAA
ACCTTGACATCACTTCCATTGCCAGCAACGGCGGAAGAGTGCAATGCGGCTGAAGAGCATCAACAATACG
CAAACCGCCTCTCCCCGCGCGTTGGCCGATTCATTAATGCAGCTGGCACGACAGGTTTCCCGACTGGAAA
GCGGGCAGTGAGCGCAACGCAATTAATGTGAGTTAGCTCACTCATTAGGCACCCCAGGCTTTACACTTTA
TGCTTCCGGCTCGTATGTTGTGTGGAATTGTGAGCGGATAACAATTTCACACAAGACCACAACGGTTTCC
CTCTAGAAATAATTTTGTTTAACTTTAAGAAGGAGATATACATATGGTTTCCAAGGGAGAGGAAGACAAT
ATGGCGATTATCAAAGAGTTCATGCGCTTCAAGGTCCACATGGAAGGAAGTGTGAACGGGCATGAGTTCG
AAATAGAAGGCGAAGGTGAGGGTCGCCCGTACGAAGGTACGCAAACCGCAAAGCTGAAGGTTACTAAGGG
TGGGCCTCTGCCGTTCGCATGGGACATCTTATCTCCGCAATTCATGTACGGTAGTAAGGCTTACGTAAAG
CACCCCGCCGATATTCCCGACTACTTGAAGTTAAGTTTCCCAGAGGGGTTCAAGTGGGAGAGAGTAATGA
ATTTCGAGGACGGCGGGGTAGTCACCGTAACCCAAGACTCATCTCTTCAAGACGGTGAGTTTATATACAA
GGTGAAGCTGCGCGGGACGAACTTCCCATCTGACGGACCAGTGATGCAGAAGAAGACTATGGGATGGGAA
GCCAGTAGCGAAAGAATGTACCCAGAAGACGGGGCCCTTAAAGGAGAAATTAAGCAGCGGCTCAAGTTGA
AGGATGGCGGGCACTATGATGCAGAGGTCAAAACCACCTACAAGGCAAAGAAACCAGTACAATTGCCCGG
TGCGTACAACGTAAACATTAAATTAGACATCACTTCTCATAATGAGGACTACACAATAGTGGAGCAATAC
GAGCGAGCAGAGGGGAGACACTCTACGGGTGGTATGGACGAGTTGTATAAATAAGAATTCGAAGCTTGAT
CCGGCTGCTAACAAAGCCCGAAAGGAAGCTGAGTTGGCTGCTGCCATCACACTGGCTCACCTTCGGGTGG
GCCTTTCTGCGTTTATATACTAGAGAGAGAATATAAAAAGCCAGATTATTAATCCGGCTTTTTTATTATT
TGAGTTGCTCTTCATGATGAGTATAAATAAACTGTTATTCGGTGTGCATTTCTATGTTTGGTGAGCGGTT
TTCTGTGCTCAGAGTGTGTTTATTTTATGTAATTTAATTTCTTTGTGAGCTCCTGTTTAGCAGGTCGTCC
CTTCAGCAAGGACACAAAAAGATTTTAATTTTATTGATCGTTCAAACATTTGGCAATAAAGTTTCTTAAG
ATTGAATCCTGTTGCCGGTCTTGCGATGATTATCATATAATTTCTGTTGAATTACGTTAAGCATGTAATA
ATTAACATGTAATGCATGACGTTATTTATGAGATGGGTTTTTATGATTAGAGTCCCGCAATTATACATTT
AATACGCGATAGAAAACAAAATATAGCGCGCAAACTAGGATAAATTATCGCGCGCGGTGTCATCTATGTT
ACTAGATCGGCGCGCCAGCTTGGCGTAATCATGGTCATAGCTGTTGCGATTAATAATTCCACGCGGATCG
CATTGAGAACCCGGAATATCGCGAAACAGGTACCCCCCTACTCCAAAAATGTCAAAGATACAGTCTCAGA
AGACCAAAGGGCTATTGAGACTTTTCAACAAAGGGTAATTTCGGGAAACCTCCTCGGATTCCATTGCCCA
GCTATCTGTCACTTCATCGAAAGGACAGTAGAAAAGGAAGGTGGCTCCTACAAATGCCATCATTGCGATA
AAGGAAAGGCTATCATTCAAGATGCCTCTGCCGACAGTGGTCCCAAAGATGGACCCCCACCCACGAGGAG
CATCGTGGAAAAAGAAGACGTTCCAACCACGTCTTCAAAGCAAGTGGATTGATGTGACATCTCCACTGAC
GTAAGGGATGACGCACAATCCCACTATCCTTCGCAAGACCCTTCCTCTATATAAGGAAGTTCATTTCATT
TGGAGAGGACAGCCCAAGCTTCGACTCTAGAGGATCCCCTTAAATCGATATGAGCACCGCCAAGATGAGC
GCTGGTGAGTTCTCTAAGACCTACGGCACCAAGGATAGCCGGTCTGTGAATGATTGCTACGCCATCTACA
GCGGCAACGGCATCAACTTCATCAACCTGTTCATGCACACCAACACCGGCATCAAGAGCGCCTTCTCTAT
TAACGACCTTGGCCGGAACGAGGACATTAAGCTTCATGAGGCCGAGATCATCAACAGCTTGCACCCGTAC
TCATTCTTCGACAAGTTCGGCCTGGATATCATCCTGTGCAACCACGTGATGGACATCATCGTGACTAAGC
CTGGCCTTAAGAACACCGGATGCAAGTTCCAGATGCACAACCAGATCTTCAACCCGAATGAGGATATTCT
GGCTAAGACCCCTGGCATCATCAGCGAAGAGAACTTCTACGACCTGAGCAAGATCAAGCCTAAGGGCATG
ACACCTTTCGACTGGTACATCAACGAGTGCAAGAAGTACGACTTCTACATCAGCGACAACGGCGACATCT
CTCTGGATTACGGTTTCCCTGTGATGGGCAAGACCACCTCTTATTGGAGAGAGAACATCCCGCGAGAGAA
GATCATCTCCGTTAAGCAGAAGTGCCTGCCGAACACCTCTGCTCTTACCAACAGGATTCTGAGCCTTTCT
ACCGTGAGGGCTATCCAGATTGCTTCTGAGCTGGCTTCTGAAAAGACCGTGGTTCTTGCTTCTAGGCAGA
GGCTGGATCTGGACATCAAGTCTCAGTACCGGATCTCATTCCCTGGTGTTCAAGATGAGGGCGCTTTCAC
TAGGACTTTCTGCATCCCTATGGACAAGACCGCTAGGATCGTTTGCTTCTACGCTAAGACCTCCGTGGAC
GTGTCAAATGAGAGGACCACCTTGACCATCAAGATCGTCAACAAGACCGTCGAGAGCAACTACATGGGTC
CTGTGCCTAAGGATCACATGTACTGCGATAAGAGCATCGGCGCTAGGATTGGTCTTGTGGATATTGTGAG
GGGCGACCCGAACTACAATCAGATGATTGCTCGGGAAATGATCAGCGTCCACACCAACTTTGCTCTGAGG
CTTTCTGAGGCTCTGAAGAAGCCGGTCATCGTTTTCAAGATGTACGAGAAAGAGCTGAACTTCGAGACTT
ACGACCTGTCCGGTCGGTCTTTGTCTTACCAGAAGGACAGCAGCGGCAATATCTACTTCCTGTCTAGGAC
CCTTGAGATCCTGCCGAAGTCTCTTTCTACCCTGACCTACCTGAAGAACATCTCTCCTGCCTGCTGGAAA
GAATCCATCAGCATGCAGCATTTCTACATCGGGGAGCAAGAAGAGGGACCTTCTGGTTCTAATCTGGCCG
AGTCTGAAGAGAAGGTGCAGACTGCTTAGGAATTCGGTACGCTGAAATCACCAGTCTCTCTCTACAAATC
TATCTCTCTCTATTTTCTCCATAAATAATGTGTGAGTAGTTTCCCGATAAGGGAAATTAGGGTTCTTATA
GGGTTTCGCTCATGTGTTGAGCATATAAGAAACCCTTAGTATGTATTTGTATTTGTAAAATACTTCTATC
AATAAAATTTCTAATTCCTAAAACCAAAATCCAGTACTAAAATCCAGATCTCCTAAAGTCCCTATAGATC
TTTGTCGTGAATATAAACCAGACACCGGACGACTAAACCTGGAGCCCAGACGCCGTTCGAAGCTAGAAGT
ACCGCTTAGGCAGGAGGCCGTTAGGGAAAAGATGCTAAGGCAGGGTTGGTTACGTTGACTCCCCCGTAGG
TTTGGTTTAAATATGATGAAGTGGACGGAAGGAAGGAGGAAGACAAGGAAGGATAAGGTTGCAGGCCCTG
TGCAAGGTAAGAAGATGGAAATTTGATAGAGGTACGCTACTATACTTATACTATACGCTAAGGGAATGCT
TGTATTTATACCCTATACCCCCTAATAACCCCTTATCAATTTAAGAAATAATCCGCATAAGCCCCCGCTT
AAAAATTGGTATCAGAGCCATGAATAGGTCTATGACCAAAACTCAAGAGGATAAAACCTCACCAAAATAC
GAAAGAGTTCTTAACTCTAAAGATAAAAGATGGCGCGTGGCCGGCCATGAGCGGAGAATTAAGGGAGTCA
CGTTATGACCCCCGCCGATGACGCGGGACAAGCCGTTTTACGTTTGGAACTGACAGAACCGCAACGTTGA
AGGAGCCACTCAGCCGCGGGTTTCTGGAGTTTAATGAGCTAAGCACATACGTCAGAAACCATTATTGCGC
GTTCAAAAGTCGCCTAAGGTCACTATCAGCTAGCAAATATTTCTTGTCAAAAATGCTCCACTGACGTTCC
ATAAATTCCCCTCGGTATCCAATTAGAGTCTCATATTCACTCTCAATCCAAATAATCTGCACCGGATCTG
GATCGTTTCGCATGGTTTCAAAGGGAGAAGAACTTTTCACCGGGGTTGTCCCTATACTGGTGGAACTGGA
TGGAGACGTCAACGGGCATAAGTTTTCTGTCTCTGGCGAAGGGGAGGGTGACGCAACGTACGGGAAGCTG
ACACTGAAGTTCATCTGTACTACCGGCAAGCTCCCGGTACCCTGGCCTACGCTGGTAACAACGTTGACTT
ACGGGGTGCAGTGTTTCTCTCGATATCCTGACCATATGAAACAACACGATTTCTTCAAGAGTGCAATGCC
TGAGGGGTATGTTCAAGAGCGAACTATATTCTTCAAAGATGATGGGAACTACAAGACACGTGCAGAAGTT
AAGTTTGAAGGCGATACGCTGGTAAACCGAATTGAATTGAAAGGGATAGATTTTAAGGAAGACGGGAATA
TCCTGGGACACAAACTTGAATATAACTATAACTCCCACAACGTTTACATTATGGCCGATAAACAGAAGAA
TGGCATCAAGGTAAATTTCAAAATTCGTCACAACATAGAAGATGGGTCCGTTCAGCTCGCCGACCATTAT
CAACAAAACACTCCAATAGGGGATGGCCCCGTACTGTTGCCCGATAACCACTATTTGAGCACGCAATCAG
CACTTTCTAAGGACCCAAATGAAAAACGTGATCATATGGTACTCTTAGAATTCGTGACTGCTGCTGGTAT
CACGCTTGGTATGGATGAATTGTACAAGTGAGCGGGACTCTGGGGTTCGAAATGACCGACCAAGCGACGC
CCAACCTGCCATCACGAGATTTCGATTCCACCGCCGCCTTCTATGAAAGGTTGGGCTTCGGAATCGTTTT
CCGGGACGCCGGCTGGATGATCCTCCAGCGCGGGGATCTCATGCTGGAGTTCTTCGCCCACGGGATCTCT
GCGAAACAGGCGGTCGAAGGTGCCGATATCATTACGACAGCAACGGCCGACAAGCACAACGCCACGATCC
TGAGCGACAATATGATCGCGGCGTCCACATCAACGGCGTCGGCGGCGACTGCCCAGGCAAGACCGAGATG
CACCGCGATATCTTGCTGCGTTCGGATATTTTCGTGGAGTTCCCGCCACAGACCCGGATGATCCCCGATC
GTTCAAACATTTGGCAATAAAGTTTCTTAAGATTGAATCCTGTTGCCGGTCTTGCGATGATTATCATATA
ATTTCTGTTGAATTACGTTAAGCATGTAATAATTAACATGTAATGCATGACGTTATTTATGAGATGGGTT
TTTATGATTAGAGTCCCGCAATTATACATTTAATACGCGATAGAAAACAAAATATAGCGCGCAAACTAGG
ATAAATTATCGCGCGCGGTGTCATCTATGTTACTAGATCGGGGGCCGGCCCTCACTGGTGAAAAGAAAAA
CCACCCCAGTACATTAAAAACGTCCGCAATGTGTTATTAAGTTGTCTAAGCGTCAATTTGTTTACACCAC
AATATATCCTGCCACCAGCCAGCCAACAGCTCCCCGACCGGCAGCTCGGCACAAAATCACCACTCGATAC
AGGCAGCCCATCAGTCCGGGACGGCGTCAGCGGGAGAGCCGTTGTAAGGCGGCAGACTTTGCTCATGTTA
CCGATGCTATTCGGAAGAACGGCAACTAAGCTGCCGGGTTTGAAACACGGATGATCTCGCGGAGGGTAGC
ATGTTGATTGTAACGATGACAGAGCGTTGCTGCCTGTGATCAAATATCATCTCCCTCGCAGAGATCCGAA
TTATCAGCCTTCTTATTCATTTCTCGCTTAACCGTGACAGAGTAGACAGGCTGTCTCGCGGCCGAGGGGC
GCAGCCCCTGGGGGGATGGGAGGCCCGCGTTAGCGGGCCGGGAGGGTTCGAGAAGGGGGGGCACCCCCCT
TCGGCGTGCGCGGTCACGCGCACAGGGCGCAGCCCTGGTTAAAAACAAGGTTTATAAATATTGGTTTAAA
AGCAGGTTAAAAGACAGGTTAGCGGTGGCCGAAAAACGGGCGGAAACCCTTGCAAATGCTGGATTTTCTG
CCTGTGGACAGCCCCTCAAATGTCAATAGGTGCGCCCCTCATCTGTCAGCACTCTGCCCCTCAAGTGTCA
AGGATCGCGCCCCTCATCTGTCAGTAGTCGCGCCCCTCAAGTGTCAATACCGCAGGGCACTTATCCCCAG
GCTTGTCCACATCATCTGTGGGAAACTCGCGTAAAATCAGGCGTTTTCGCCGATTTGCGAGGCTGGCCAG
CTCCACGTCGCCGGCCGAAATCGAGCCTGCCCCTCATCTGTCAACGCCGCGCCGGGTGAGTCGGCCCCTC
AAGTGTCAACGTCCGCCCCTCATCTGTCAGTGAGGGCCAAGTTTTCCGCGAGGTATCCACAACGCCGGCG
GCCGCGGTGTCTCGCACACGGCTTCGACGGCGTTTCTGGCGCGTTTGCAGGGCCATAGACGGCCGCCAGC
CCAGCGGCGAGGGCAACCAGCCCGGTGAGCGTCGGAAAGGCGCTCGGTCTTGCCTTGCTCGTCGGTGATG
TACACTAGTCGCTGGCTGCTGAACCCCCAGCCGGAACTGACCCCACAAGGCCCTAGCGTTTGCAATGCAC
CAGGTCATCATTGACCCAGGCGTGTTCCACCAGGCCGCTGCCTCGCAACTCTTCGCAGGCTTCGCCGACC
TGCTCGCGCCACTTCTTCACGCGGGTGGAATCCGATCCGCACATGAGGCGGAAGGTTTCCAGCTTGAGCG
GGTACGGCTCCCGGTGCGAGCTGAAATAGTCGAACATCCGTCGGGCCGTCGGCGACAGCTTGCGGTACTT
CTCCCATATGAATTTCGTGTAGTGGTCGCCAGCAAACAGCACGACGATTTCCTCGTCGATCAGGACCTGG
CAACGGGACGTTTTCTTGCCACGGTCCAGGACGCGGAAGCGGTGCAGCAGCGACACCGATTCCAGGTGCC
CAACGCGGTCGGACGTGAAGCCCATCGCCGTCGCCTGTAGGCGCGACAGGCATTCCTCGGCCTTCGTGTA
ATACCGGCCATTGATCGACCAGCCCAGGTCCTGGCAAAGCTCGTAGAACGTGAAGGTGATCGGCTCGCCG
ATAGGGGTGCGCTTCGCGTACTCCAACACCTGCTGCCACACCAGTTCGTCATCGTCGGCCCGCAGCTCGA
CGCCGGTGTAGGTGATCTTCACGTCCTTGTTGACGTGGAAAATGACCTTGTTTTGCAGCGCCTCGCGCGG
GATTTTCTTGTTGCGCGTGGTGAACAGGGCAGAGCGGGCCGTGTCGTTTGGCATCGCTCGCATCGTGTCC
GGCCACGGCGCAATATCGAACAAGGAAAGCTGCATTTCCTTGATCTGCTGCTTCGTGTGTTTCAGCAACG
CGGCCTGCTTGGCCTCGCTGACCTGTTTTGCCAGGTCCTCGCCGGCGGTTTTTCGCTTCTTGGTCGTCAT
AGTTCCTCGCGTGTCGATGGTCATCGACTTCGCCAAACCTGCCGCCTCCTGTTCAAGACGACGCGAACGC
TCCACGGCGGCCGATGGCGCGGGCAGGGCAGGGGGAGCCAGTTGCACGCTGTCGCGCTCGATCTTGGCCG
TAGCTTGCTGGACCATCGAGCCGACGGACTGGAAGGTTTCGCGGGGCGCACGCATGACGGTGCGGCTTGC
GATGGTTTCGGCATCCTCGGCGGAAAACCCCGCGTCGATCAGTTCTTGCCTGTATGCCTTCCGGTCAAAC
GTCCGATTCATTCACCCTCCTTGCGGGATTGCCCCGACTCACGCCGGGGCAATGTGCCCTTATTCCTGAT
TTGACCCGCCTGGTGCCTTGGTGTCCAGATAATCCACCTTATCGGCAATGAAGTCGGTCCCGTAGACCGT
CTGGCCGTCCTTCTCGTACTTGGTATTCCGAATCTTGCCCTGCACGAATACCAGCGACCCCTTGCCCAAA
TACTTGCCGTGGGCCTCGGCCTGAGAGCCAAAACACTTGATGCGGAAGAAGTCGGTGCGCTCCTGCTTGT
CGCCGGCATCGTTGCGCCACATCTAGGTACTAAAACAATTCATCCAGTAAAATATAATATTTTATTTTCT
CCCAATCAGGCTTGATCCCCAGTAAGTCAAAAAATAGCTCGACATACTGTTCTTCCCCGATATCCTCCCT
GATCGACCGGACGCAGAAGGCAATGTCATACCACTTGTCCGCCCTGCCGCTTCTCCCAAGATCAATAAAG
CCACTTACTTTGCCATCTTTCACAAAGATGTTGCTGTCTCCCAGGTCGCCGTGGGAAAAGACAAGTTCCT
CTTCGGGCTTTTCCGTCTTTAAAAAATCATACAGCTCGCGCGGATCTTTAAATGGAGTGTCTTCTTCCCA
GTTTTCGCAATCCACATCGGCCAGATCGTTATTCAGTAAGTAATCCAATTCGGCTAAGCGGCTGTCTAAG
CTATTCGTATAGGGACAATCCGATATGTCGATGGAGTGAAAGAGCCTGATGCACTCCGCATACAGCTCGA
TAATCTTTTCAGGGCTTTGTTCATCTTCATACTCTTCCGAGCAAAGGACGCCATCGGCCTCACTCATGAG
CAGATTGCTCCAGCCATCATGCCGTTCAAAGTGCAGGACCTTTGGAACAGGCAGCTTTCCTTCCAGCCAT
AGCATCATGTCCTTTTCCCGTTCCACATCATAGGTGGTCCCTTTATACCGGCTGTCCGTCATTTTTAAAT
ATAGGTTTTCATTTTCTCCCACCAGCTTATATACCTTAGCAGGAGACATTCCTTCCGTATCTTTTACGCA
GCGGTATTTTTCGATCAGTTTTTTCAATTCCGGTGATATTCTCATTTTAGCCATTTATTATTTCCTTCCT
CTTTTCTACAGTATTTAAAGATACCCCAAGAAGCTAATTATAACAAGACGAACTCCAATTCACTGTTCCT
TGCATTCTAAAACCTTAAATACCAGAAAACAGCTTTTTCAAAGTTGTTTTCAAAGTTGGCGTATAACATA
GTATCGACGGAGCCGATTTTGAAACCACAATTATGGGTGATGCTGCCAACTTACTGATTTAGTGTATGAT
GGTGTTTTTGAGGTGCTCCAGTGGCTTCTGTTTCTATCAGCTGTCCCTCCTGTTCAGCTACTGACGGGGT
GGTGCGTAACGGCAAAAGCACCGCCGGACATCAGCGCTATCTCTGCTCTCACTGCCGTAAAACATGGCAA
CTGCAGTTCACTTACACCGCTTCTCAACCCGGTACGCACCAGAAAATCATTGATATGGCCATGAATGGCG
TTGGATGCCGGGCAACAGCCCGCATTATGGGCGTTGGCCTCAACACGATTTTACGTCACTTAAAAAACTC
AGGCCGCAGTCGGTAACTATGCGGTGTGAAATACCGCACAGATGCGTAAGGAGAAAATACCGCATCAGGC
GCTATTCCGCTTCCTCGCTCACTGACTCGCTGCGCTCGGTCGTTCGGCTGCGGCGAGCGGTATCAGCTCA
CTCAAAGGCGGTAATACGGTTATCCACAGAATCAGGGGATAACGCAGGAAAGAACATGTGAGCAAAAGGC
CAGCAAAAGGCCAGGAACCGTAAAAAGGCCGCGTTGCTGGCGTTTTTCCATAGGCTCCGCCCCCCTGACG
AGCATCACAAAAATCGACGCTCAAGTCAGAGGTGGCGAAACCCGACAGGACTATAAAGATACCAGGCGTT
TCCCCCTGGAAGCTCCCTCGTGCGCTCTCCTGTTCCGACCCTGCCGCTTACCGGATACCTGTCCGCCTTT
CTCCCTTCGGGAAGCGTGGCGCTTTCTCATAGCTCACGCTGTAGGTATCTCAGTTCGGTGTAGGTCGTTC
GCTCCAAGCTGGGCTGTGTGCACGAACCCCCCGTTCAGCCCGACCGCTGCGCCTTATCCGGTAACTATCG
TCTTGAGTCCAACCCGGTAAGACACGACTTATCGCCACTGGCAGCAGGTAACCTCGCGCATACAGCCGGG
CAGTGACGTCATCGTCTGCGCGGAAATGGACGGGCCCCCGGCGCCAGATCTGGGGAACCCTGTGGTTGGC
ATGCACATACAAATGGACGAACGGATAAACCTTTTCACGCCCTTTTAAATATCCGATTATTCTAATAAAC
GCTCTTTTCTCTTAGGTTTACCCGCCAATATATCCTGTCAAACACTGATAGTTT
[106 nt withheld, positions 11045-11150]
G
[44 nt withheld, positions 11152-11195]
CATTCAGGCTGCGCAACTGTTGGGAAGGGCGATCGGTGCGGGCCTCTTCGCTATTACGCCAGCTGGCGAA
AGGGGGATGTGCTGCAAGGCGATTAAGTTGGGTAACGCCAGGGTTTTCCCAGTCACGACGTTGTAAAACG
ACGGCCAGTGAATTGTTAGAGGGAGCTCTGATCACTGAGCATCGTTGAAGATGCCTCTGCCGACAGTGGT
CCCAAAGATGGACCCCCACCCACGAGGAGCATCGTGGAAAAAGAAGACGTTCCAACCACGTCTTCAAAGC
AAGTGGATTGATGTGATATCTCCACTGACGTAAGGGATGACGCACAATCCCACTATCCTTCTTAATTAAG
GAAACCTCCTCGGATTCCATTGCCCAGCTATCTGTCACTTTATTGAGAAGATAGTGGAAAAGGAAGGTGG
CTCCTACAAATGCCATCATTGCGATAAAGGAAAGGCCATCGTTGAAGATGCCTCTGCCGACAGTGGTCCC
AAAGATGGACCCCCACCCA
Features (pLannotate 1.2.2; 33 found; start..end, strand, type, name):
    227..397     +  CDS            rbcS (fragment): RBS_NICBE - Experimental evidence at protein level: Swiss-Prot protein existence level 1. (Microbial infection) Required for tobamovirus movement (e.g. tobacco mosaic virus (TMV)). From Nicotiana benthamiana.
    414..501     +  CDS            lacI (fragment): lac repressor; lacI; The lac repressor binds to the lac operator to inhibit transcription in E. coli. This inhibition can be relieved by adding lactose or isopropyl-β-D-thiogalactopyranoside (IPTG).
    514..535     +  protein_bind   CAP binding site: CAP binding activates transcription in the presence of cAMP. E. coli catabolite activator protein
    550..580     +  promoter       lac promoter: promoter for the E. coli lac operon
    584..606     +  protein_bind   lac operator (fragment): The lac repressor binds to the lac operator to inhibit transcription in E. coli. This inhibition can be relieved by adding lactose or isopropyl-β-D-thiogalactopyranoside (IPTG). lac repressor encoded by lacI
    644..666     +  RBS            RBS: efficient ribosome binding site from bacteriophage T7 gene 10 (Olins and Rangwala, 1989)
    674..1381    +  CDS            mCherry: mCherry is a basic (constitutively fluorescent) red fluorescent protein published in 2004, derived from Discosoma sp.. It is reported to be a very rapidly-maturing monomer with low acid sensitivity.
   1404..1446    +  CDS            SET1 (fragment): solubility-enhancement tag derived from T7 phage gene 10B
   1454..1481    +  terminator     T7Te terminator: phage T7 early transcription terminator
   1716..1968    +  terminator     NOS terminator: nopaline synthase terminator and poly(A) signal
   2116..2461    +  promoter       CaMV 35S promoter: strong constitutive promoter from cauliflower mosaic virus
   2413..2459    +  promoter       minimal CaMV 35S promoter: minimal 35S promoter from cauliflower mosaic virus
   2471..2489    -  misc_feature   MCS (fragment): pUC18/19 multiple cloning site
   3934..4110    +  polyA_signal   CaMV poly(A) signal: cauliflower mosaic virus polyadenylation signal
   4708..4891    +  promoter       NOS promoter: nopaline synthase promoter NOS promoter
   4912..5628    +  CDS            EGFP: EGFP is a basic (constitutively fluorescent) green fluorescent protein published in 1996, derived from Aequorea victoria. It is reported to be a rapidly-maturing weak dimer with moderate acid sensitivity.
   5652..5801    +  CDS            ble (fragment): BLE_KLEPN - Experimental evidence at protein level: Swiss-Prot protein existence level 1. Binding protein with a strong affinity to the bleomycin family of antibiotics. Binds to CL990; an antimitotic-antibiotic compound. From Klebsiella pneumoniae.
   5808..5897    +  CDS            ocd (fragment): OCD_AGRFC - Experimental evidence at protein level: Swiss-Prot protein existence level 1. Catalyzes the conversion of L-ornithine into L-proline with release of ammonia. Is involved in the utilization of nopaline, a catabolic pathway that proceeds through L-arginine and L-ornithine to L-proline. Nopaline is a predominant opine in plant cells transformed with Ti plasmid pTiC58. From Agrobacterium fabrum (strain C58 / ATCC 33970) (Agrobacterium tumefaciens (strain C58)).
   5900..6010    +  CDS            ocd (fragment): OCD_AGRFC - Experimental evidence at protein level: Swiss-Prot protein existence level 1. Catalyzes the conversion of L-ornithine into L-proline with release of ammonia. Is involved in the utilization of nopaline, a catabolic pathway that proceeds through L-arginine and L-ornithine to L-proline. Nopaline is a predominant opine in plant cells transformed with Ti plasmid pTiC58. From Agrobacterium fabrum (strain C58 / ATCC 33970) (Agrobacterium tumefaciens (strain C58)).
   6017..6269    +  terminator     NOS terminator: nopaline synthase terminator and poly(A) signal
   6360..6384    -  misc_feature   LB T-DNA repeat: left border repeat from nopaline C58 T-DNA
   6752..7383    -  rep_origin     oriV: incP origin of replication
   7476..8621    -  CDS            trfA: TRFA_ECOLX - Experimental evidence at protein level: Swiss-Prot protein existence level 1. Also involved in plasmid copy number control, promoting intermolecular coupling of protein bound iterons at oriV, which inhibits replication initiation. From Escherichia coli.
   8920..9714    -  CDS            KanR: aminoglycoside phosphotransferase; aphA-3; confers resistance to kanamycin
   9906..10237   +  mobile_element IS1 (fragment): prokaryotic transposable element IS1
  10238..10289   +  misc_feature   bom (fragment): basis of mobility region from pBR322
  10475..10827   -  rep_origin     ori (fragment): high-copy-number ColE1/pMB1/pBR322/pUC origin of replication
  10827..10882   +  mobile_element IS1 (fragment): prokaryotic transposable element IS1
  11006..11030   -  misc_feature   RB T-DNA repeat: right border repeat from nopaline C58 T-DNA
  11045..11195   -  rep_origin     f1 ori (fragment) (sequence partly withheld): f1 bacteriophage origin of replication; arrow indicates direction of (+) strand synthesis
  11193..11348   -  CDS            lacZα (fragment) (sequence partly withheld): LacZα fragment of β-galactosidase; lacZ fragment
  11375..11536   +  promoter       CaMV 35S promoter (fragment): strong constitutive promoter from cauliflower mosaic virus
  11545..155     +  promoter       CaMV 35S promoter (fragment) (across the origin): strong constitutive promoter from cauliflower mosaic virus
