[The description below was written by a language model from this plasmid's Addgene catalogue record and pLannotate feature annotations shown in this document.]
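Description:
pTARGEX-CHL is an empty binary plant expression vector (about 11.7 kb) built on the pTARGEX backbone and designed to drive high-level recombinant protein production with targeting to the chloroplast. It is cloned and maintained in E. coli under kanamycin selection (an aphA-3-type KanR gene) as a low-copy plasmid, then transferred into Agrobacterium tumefaciens for delivery into plants. Replication functions lie outside the T-DNA and include the broad-host-range incP oriV with its trfA initiator, which supports maintenance in both E. coli and Agrobacterium. The annotation also shows partial ColE1-type ori, bom and IS1 fragments.

Between the nopaline-type right and left T-DNA border repeats, the main expression cassette starts with a double CaMV 35S promoter, annotated as two adjacent 35S fragments spanning the sequence origin. It is followed by the coding sequence for the N-terminal transit peptide of the RuBisCO small subunit (RbcS), recorded as derived from N. tabacum, although the annotation tool matched it to the N. benthamiana homologue. Downstream sits a bacterial mCherry dropout cassette (lac promoter and operator, T7 gene 10 RBS, mCherry, T7Te terminator), then a NOS terminator. Replacing the dropout via SapI cloning places the gene of interest in fusion with the transit peptide and turns red colonies white, giving a visual screen in E. coli.

The T-DNA also carries a second CaMV 35S promoter paired with a CaMV poly(A) signal, flanking roughly 1.4 kb of unannotated sequence whose content the record does not state. A further cassette has a NOS promoter driving EGFP with a NOS terminator, presumably serving as an in planta reporter, though the record does not say so.
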