Addgene plasmid #242447: pTARGEX-CHL
Purpose: (Empty Backbone) Targets high levels of recombinant protein to chloroplast. Empty vector. Clone via SapI restriction site. mCherry dropout cassette will enable Red/White screening in E.coli.
Depositing lab: Allyson MacLean. Depositing organization: University of Ottawa. Publication: pTARGEX Vectors: A Versatile Toolbox for Plant-Based Protein Expression. Chartrand-Pleau C, Gallipeau-Burns E, Jain A, Boddy V, Fakhouri P, Rehmani S, Thomas T, Drapeau M, VanderBurgt JT, Boudigou A, Damry AM, MacLean AM. Front. Synth. Biol. 3:1619871 10.3389/fsybi.2025.1619871.
Backbone
  Vector backbone: pTARGEX
  Backbone manufacturer: uOttawa iGEM team 2024
  Backbone size (bp): 11704
  Modifications to backbone: Includes N-terminal transit peptide derived from the small subunit of ribulose-1,5-bisphosphate carboxylase/oxygenase (RbcS) from N. tabacum, to target recombinant proteins to chloroplast
  Vector type: Plant Expression
  Promoter: double 35S
  Tag / fusion protein: Transit peptide from N. tabacum RbcS (N terminal on insert)
Growth in bacteria
  Bacterial resistance: Kanamycin, 50 μg/mL
  Growth temperature: 37°C
  Growth strain: DH5alpha
  Growth instructions: Clone and maintain in E. coli. For expression in planta, transform into suitable Agrobacterium tumefaciens strain and grow at 28C.
  Copy number: Low Copy
Gene/Insert
  Cloning method: Restriction Enzyme
Terms and licenses: Academic/Nonprofit Terms; Industry Terms: Not Available to Industry
How to cite: pTARGEX-CHL was a gift from Allyson MacLean (Addgene plasmid # 242447 ; http://n2t.net/addgene:242447 ; RRID:Addgene_242447)
